LOCUS       Exported 9766 bp ds-DNA circular SYN 13-MAY-2021
DEFINITION  Expresses Smo-FLAG K543, 565, 568, 569, 575, 579, 628, 671, 676,
            677, 678, 681, 682, 683, 684, 717R.
ACCESSION   .
VERSION     .
KEYWORDS    GP804
SOURCE      synthetic DNA construct
  ORGANISM  synthetic DNA construct
REFERENCE   1 (bases 1 to 9766)
  AUTHORS   Desai PB, Stuck MW, Lv B, Pazour GJ
  TITLE     Ubiquitin links smoothened to intraflagellar transport to regulate
            Hedgehog signaling.
  JOURNAL   J Cell Biol. 2020 Jul 6;219(7). pii: 151798. doi:
            10.1083/jcb.201912104.
  PUBMED    32435793
REFERENCE   2 (bases 1 to 9766)
  AUTHORS   .
  TITLE     Direct Submission
  JOURNAL   Exported May 13, 2021 from SnapGene Server 1.1.58
            http://www.snapgene.com
FEATURES             Location/Qualifiers
     source          1..9766
                     /organism="synthetic DNA construct"
                     /mol_type="other DNA"
     misc_feature    280..405
                     /label=HIV-1 Psi
                     /note="packaging signal of human immunodeficiency virus
                     type 1"
     misc_feature    902..1135
                     /label=RRE
                     /note="The Rev response element (RRE) of HIV-1 allows for
                     Rev-dependent mRNA export from the nucleus to the
                     cytoplasm."
     CDS             1320..1364
                     /codon_start=1
                     /product="antigenic peptide corresponding to amino acids
                     655 to 669 of the HIV envelope protein gp41 (Lutje Hulsik
                     et al., 2013)"
                     /label=gp41 peptide
                     /note="recognized by the 2H10 single-chain llama nanobody"
                     /translation="KNEQELLELDKWASL"
     misc_feature    1660..1777
                     /label=cPPT/CTS
                     /note="central polypurine tract and central termination
                     sequence of HIV-1"
     polyA_signal    1826..1874
                     /note="synthetic polyadenylation signal"
     misc_feature    1888..1979
                     /label=pause site
                     /note="RNA polymerase II transcriptional pause signal from
                     the human alpha-2 globin gene"
     primer_bind     1928..1947
                     /label=RVprimer3
                     /note="pGL3 vector, forward primer"
     polyA_signal    1994..2128
                     /label=SV40 poly(A) signal
                     /note="SV40 polyadenylation signal"
     primer_bind     complement(2031..2050)
                     /label=SV40pA-R
                     /note="SV40 polyA, reverse primer"
     CDS             2324..2719
                     /codon_start=1
                     /gene="Aspergillus terreus BSD"
                     /product="blasticidin S deaminase"
                     /label=BSD
                     /note="confers resistance to blasticidin"
                     /translation="MAKPLSQEESTLIERATATINSIPISEDYSVASAALSSDGRIFTG
                     VNVYHFTGGPCAELVVLGTAAAAAAGNLTCIVAIGNENRGILSPCGRCRQVLLDLHPGI
                     KAIVKDSDGQPTAVGIRELLPSGYVWEG"
     misc_feature    2720..3305
                     /label=IRES2
                     /note="internal ribosome entry site (IRES) of the
                     encephalomyocarditis virus (EMCV)"
     primer_bind     complement(2886..2903)
                     /label=IRES reverse
                     /note="IRES internal ribosome entry site, reverse primer.
                     Also called pCDH-rev"
     primer_bind     3113..3132
                     /label=IRES-F
                     /note="IRES internal ribosome entry site, forward primer"
     regulatory      5692..5701
                     /regulatory_class="other"
                     /note="vertebrate consensus sequence for strong initiation
                     of translation (Kozak, 1987)"
     CDS             5701..5766
                     /codon_start=1
                     /product="three tandem FLAG(R) epitope tags, followed by an
                     enterokinase cleavage site"
                     /label=3xFLAG
                     /translation="DYKDHDGDYKDHDIDYKDDDDK"
     misc_feature    5807..6395
                     /label=WPRE
                     /note="woodchuck hepatitis virus posttranscriptional
                     regulatory element"
     primer_bind     complement(5860..5880)
                     /label=WPRE-R
                     /note="WPRE, reverse primer"
     CDS             complement(6278..6289)
                     /codon_start=1
                     /product="Factor Xa recognition and cleavage site"
                     /label=Factor Xa site
                     /translation="IEGR"
     LTR             6543..6723
                     /label=5' LTR (truncated)
                     /note="truncated 5' long terminal repeat (LTR) from HIV-1"
     primer_bind     complement(6770..6788)
                     /label=pBRforEco
                     /note="pBR322 vectors, upsteam of EcoRI site, forward
                     primer"
     promoter        6856..6960
                     /gene="bla"
                     /label=AmpR promoter
     CDS             6961..7821
                     /codon_start=1
                     /gene="bla"
                     /product="beta-lactamase"
                     /label=AmpR
                     /note="confers resistance to ampicillin, carbenicillin, and
                     related antibiotics"
                     /translation="MSIQHFRVALIPFFAAFCLPVFAHPETLVKVKDAEDQLGARVGYI
                     ELDLNSGKILESFRPEERFPMMSTFKVLLCGAVLSRVDAGQEQLGRRIHYSQNDLVEYS
                     PVTEKHLTDGMTVRELCSAAITMSDNTAANLLLTTIGGPKELTAFLHNMGDHVTRLDRW
                     EPELNEAIPNDERDTTMPVAMATTLRKLLTGELLTLASRQQLIDWMEADKVAGPLLRSA
                     LPAGWFIADKSGAGERGSRGIIAALGPDGKPSRIVVIYTTGSQATMDERNRQIAEIGAS
                     LIKHW"
     primer_bind     complement(7179..7198)
                     /label=Amp-R
                     /note="Ampicillin resistance gene, reverse primer"
     rep_origin      7992..8580
                     /direction=RIGHT
                     /label=ori
                     /note="high-copy-number ColE1/pMB1/pBR322/pUC origin of
                     replication"
     primer_bind     8481..8500
                     /label=pBR322ori-F
                     /note="pBR322 origin, forward primer"
     primer_bind     8734..8751
                     /label=L4440
                     /note="L4440 vector, forward primer"
     primer_bind     8843..8862
                     /label=SV40pro-F
                     /note="SV40 promoter/origin, forward primer"
     protein_bind    8991..9012
                     /label=CAP binding site
                     /bound_moiety="E. coli catabolite activator protein"
                     /note="CAP binding activates transcription in the presence
                     of cAMP."
     promoter        9027..9057
                     /label=lac promoter
                     /note="promoter for the E. coli lac operon"
     protein_bind    9065..9081
                     /label=lac operator
                     /bound_moiety="lac repressor encoded by lacI"
                     /note="The lac repressor binds to the lac operator to
                     inhibit transcription in E. coli. This inhibition can be
                     relieved by adding lactose or
                     isopropyl-beta-D-thiogalactopyranoside (IPTG)."
     primer_bind     9070..9092
                     /label=M13/pUC Reverse
                     /note="In lacZ gene"
     primer_bind     9089..9105
                     /label=M13 rev
                     /note="common sequencing primer, one of multiple similar
                     variants"
     primer_bind     9089..9105
                     /label=M13 Reverse
                     /note="In lacZ gene. Also called M13-rev"
     LTR             9366..233
                     /label=3' LTR
                     /note="3' long terminal repeat (LTR) from HIV-1"
ORIGIN
        1 gagtggcgag ccctcagatc ctgcatataa gcagctgctt tttgcctgta ctgggtctct
       61 ctggttagac cagatctgag cctgggagct ctctggctaa ctagggaacc cactgcttaa
      121 gcctcaataa agcttgcctt gagtgcttca agtagtgtgt gcccgtctgt tgtgtgactc
      181 tggtaactag agatccctca gaccctttta gtcagtgtgg aaaatctcta gcagtggcgc
      241 ccgaacaggg acttgaaagc gaaagggaaa ccagaggagc tctctcgacg caggactcgg
      301 cttgctgaag cgcgcacggc aagaggcgag gggcggcgac tgcagagtac gccaaaaatt
      361 ttgactagcg gaggctagaa ggagagagat gggtgcgaga gcgtcagtat taagcggggg
      421 agaattagat cgcgatggga aaaaattcgg ttaaggccag ggggaaagaa aaaatataaa
      481 ttaaaacata tagtatgggc aagcagggag ctagaacgat tcgcagttaa tcctggcctg
      541 ttagaaacat cagaaggctg tagacaaata ctgggacagc tacaaccatc ccttcagaca
      601 ggatcagaag aacttagatc attatataat acagtagcaa ccctctattg tgtgcatcaa
      661 aggatagaga taaaagacac caaggaagct ttagacaaga tagaggaaga gcaaaacaaa
      721 agtaagacca ccgcacagca agcggccggc cgctgatctt cagacctgga ggaggagata
      781 tgagggacaa ttggagaagt gaattatata aatataaagt agtaaaaatt gaaccattag
      841 gagtagcacc caccaaggca aagagaagag tggtgcagag agaaaaaaga gcagtgggaa
      901 taggagcttt gttccttggg ttcttgggag cagcaggaag cactatgggc gcagcgtcaa
      961 tgacgctgac ggtacaggcc agacaattat tgtctggtat agtgcagcag cagaacaatt
     1021 tgctgagggc tattgaggcg caacagcatc tgttgcaact cacagtctgg ggcatcaagc
     1081 agctccaggc aagaatcctg gctgtggaaa gatacctaaa ggatcaacag ctcctgggga
     1141 tttggggttg ctctggaaaa ctcatttgca ccactgctgt gccttggaat gctagttgga
     1201 gtaataaatc tctggaacag atttggaatc acacgacctg gatggagtgg gacagagaaa
     1261 ttaacaatta cacaagctta atacactcct taattgaaga atcgcaaaac cagcaagaaa
     1321 agaatgaaca agaattattg gaattagata aatgggcaag tttgtggaat tggtttaaca
     1381 taacaaattg gctgtggtat ataaaattat tcataatgat agtaggaggc ttggtaggtt
     1441 taagaatagt ttttgctgta ctttctatag tgaatagagt taggcaggga tattcaccat
     1501 tatcgtttca gacccacctc ccaaccccga ggggacccga caggcccgaa ggaatagaag
     1561 aagaaggtgg agagagagac agagacagat ccattcgatt agtgaacgga tctcgacggt
     1621 atcgccgaat tctcaacaat aggcagtatt catccacaat tttaaaagaa aaggggggat
     1681 tggggggtac agtgcagggg aaagaatagt agacataata gcaacagaca tacaaactaa
     1741 agaattacaa aaacaaatta caaaaattca aaattttcgg gtttattact cggacagcag
     1801 agatccagtt tggactagtg gccgcaataa aatatcttta ttttcattac atctgtgtgt
     1861 tggttttttg tgtgaatcga tagtactaac atacgctctc catcaaaaca aaacgaaaca
     1921 aaacaaacta gcaaaatagg ctgtccccag tgcaagtgca ggtgccagaa catttctcta
     1981 tcgataggta ccgaacttgt ttattgcagc ttataatggt tacaaataaa gcaatagcat
     2041 cacaaatttc acaaataaag catttttttc actgcattct agttgtggtt tgtccaaact
     2101 catcaatgta tcttatcatg tctggatccc cgggaacaga ttcgcgacta gtggacacac
     2161 aggatagggg tgggcagcat gaggggggcc agagggagag ggggcagagc tgggctggac
     2221 gaggggacac cccgccccaa tggggcgtga cgagctgcca gcccaggctc cggggcacgt
     2281 aaaagcgggg ctgtgagacc ggagagcacg gagcgacatt aatatggcca agcctttgtc
     2341 tcaagaagaa tccaccctca ttgaaagagc aacggctaca atcaacagca tccccatctc
     2401 tgaagactac agcgtcgcca gcgcagctct ctctagcgac ggccgcatct tcactggtgt
     2461 caatgtatat cattttactg ggggaccttg tgcagaactc gtggtgctgg gcactgctgc
     2521 tgctgcggca gctggcaacc tgacttgtat cgtcgcgatc ggaaatgaga acaggggcat
     2581 cttgagcccc tgcggacggt gccgacaggt gcttctcgat ctgcatcctg ggatcaaagc
     2641 catagtgaag gacagtgatg gacagccgac ggcagttggg attcgtgaat tgctgccctc
     2701 tggttatgtg tgggagggcc ccctctccct ccccccccct aacgttactg gccgaagccg
     2761 cttggaataa ggccggtgtg cgtttgtcta tatgttattt tccaccatat tgccgtcttt
     2821 tggcaatgtg agggcccgga aacctggccc tgtcttcttg acgagcattc ctaggggtct
     2881 ttcccctctc gccaaaggaa tgcaaggtct gttgaatgtc gtgaaggaag cagttcctct
     2941 ggaagcttct tgaagacaaa caacgtctgt agcgaccctt tgcaggcagc ggaacccccc
     3001 acctggcgac aggtgcctct gcggccaaaa gccacgtgta taagatacac ctgcaaaggc
     3061 ggcacaaccc cagtgccacg ttgtgagttg gatagttgtg gaaagagtca aatggctctc
     3121 ctcaagcgta ttcaacaagg ggctgaagga tgcccagaag gtaccccatt gtatgggatc
     3181 tgatctgggg cctcggtaca catgctttac atgtgtttag tcgaggttaa aaaaacgtct
     3241 aggccccccg aaccacgggg acgtggtttt cctttgaaaa acacgatgat aatatggcca
     3301 caaccataga ccatggccgc tggccgcccc gtgcgtgggc ccgagctggc gccccggagg
     3361 ctgctgcagt tgctgctgct ggtactgctg gggggcccgg gccggggggc ggccttgagc
     3421 gggaacgtga ccgggcctgg gcctcacagc gccagcggga gctcgaggag ggacgtgccg
     3481 gtgaccagcc ctccgccgcc gctgctgagc cactgcggcc gggccgccca ctgcgagcct
     3541 ttgcgctaca acgtgtgcct gggctcggcg ctgccctacg gagccaccac cacgctgctg
     3601 gctggggact cggactcgca ggaggaagcg cacggcaagc tcgtgctctg gtccggcctc
     3661 cggaatgccc cccgctgctg ggcagtgatc cagcccctgc tgtgtgctgt ctacatgccc
     3721 aagtgtgaga atgaccgagt ggagttgccc agccgtaccc tctgccaggc cacccgaggc
     3781 ccctgtgcca ttgtggagcg ggagcgaggg tggcctgact ttctgcgttg cacaccggac
     3841 cacttccctg aaggctgccc aaacgaggta caaaacatca agttcaacag ctcaggccaa
     3901 tgtgaagcac ccttggtgcg aacagacaac cccaagagct ggtatgagga cgtggagggc
     3961 tgtgggattc agtgtcagaa cccgctgttc accgaggccg agcaccagga catgcacagc
     4021 tacatcgcag ccttcggggc ggtcactggt ctctgcacgc tcttcacact ggccaccttt
     4081 gtggctgact ggcggaactc caatcgctac cctgcggtta ttctcttcta tgtcaatgcg
     4141 tgtttcttcg tgggcagcat tggctggctg gcccagttca tggatggtgc ccgccgagag
     4201 attgtttgcc gagcagatgg caccatgaga tttggggagc ccacctccag tgagaccctg
     4261 tcctgtgtca tcatctttgt cattgtgtac tatgccttga tggctggagt agtctggttc
     4321 gtggtcctca cctatgcctg gcacacctcc ttcaaagccc tgggcaccac ctaccagcct
     4381 ctctcgggca agacatccta tttccacctg ctcacgtggt cactcccctt tgtcctcacg
     4441 gtggcaatcc tggctgtggc tcaggtagat ggagactccg tgagtggcat ctgttttgta
     4501 ggctacaaga actatcggta ccgtgctggc tttgtcctgg ccccaattgg cctggtgctt
     4561 attgtgggag gctacttcct catcagaggg gtcatgactc tgttctccat caagagcaac
     4621 caccctgggc ttctgagtga gaaggcagcc agcaagatca acgagaccat gctgcgcctg
     4681 ggcatttttg gcttcctggc ctttggcttt gtgctcatca ccttcagctg ccacttctat
     4741 gacttcttca accaggctga gtgggagcgt agcttccggg actatgtgct atgccaagcc
     4801 aacgtgacca tcgggctgcc taccaagaag cccattcctg actgtgagat caagaatcgg
     4861 cccagcctcc tggtggagaa gatcaatcta tttgccatgt ttggcactgg cattgccatg
     4921 agcacctggg tctggaccag ggccaccctg ctcatctgga ggcgcacctg gtgcaggttg
     4981 actgggcaca gtgatgatga gcccaggaga atcaggagga gcaggatgat cgccagggcc
     5041 ttctctaggc ggcgtgagct gctgcagaac ccgggccagg agctctcctt cagcatgcac
     5101 actgtctccc atgatggacc tgttgcgggt ttggcttttg acctcaatga accctcagct
     5161 gacgtctcct ctgcctgggc tcagcatgtc accaggatgg tggctcggag aggagccata
     5221 ttgccccagg atgtgtccgt tacccctgtg gcaactccag tgccaccaga agaacaagcc
     5281 aacatgtggc tggttgaggc agagatctcc ccagagttag agaggcgttt gggccggagg
     5341 agaaggcgga ggaggaggag gagggaggtg tgccccttga ggccagcccc tgagcttcac
     5401 cactctgccc ctgttcctgc caccagtgca gttcctcggc tgcctcagct gcctcggcag
     5461 aggtgcctgg tagctgcaaa cgcctgggga acaggggagt cctgccgaca gggagcctgg
     5521 actctagtct ccaacccctt ctgcccagag cctagtcccc atcaagatcc atttctccct
     5581 ggtgcctcag ccccccgggt ctgggctcag ggccgcctcc aggggctggg atccattcat
     5641 tcccgcacta acctaatgga ggctgagatc ttggatgcag actcggactt cgccaccatg
     5701 gactacaaag accatgacgg tgattataaa gatcatgaca tcgattacaa ggatgacgat
     5761 gacaaggcgg ccgcttagta agtaagatcc gaactcgaga gatcctaatc aacctctgga
     5821 ttacaaaatt tgtgaaagat tgactggtat tcttaactat gttgctcctt ttacgctatg
     5881 tggatacgct gctttaatgc ctttgtatca tgctattgct tcccgtatgg ctttcatttt
     5941 ctcctccttg tataaatcct ggttgctgtc tctttatgag gagttgtggc ccgttgtcag
     6001 gcaacgtggc gtggtgtgca ctgtgtttgc tgacgcaacc cccactggtt ggggcattgc
     6061 caccacctgt cagctccttt ccgggacttt cgctttcccc ctccctattg ccacggcgga
     6121 actcatcgcc gcctgccttg cccgctgctg gacaggggct cggctgttgg gcactgacaa
     6181 ttccgtggtg ttgtcgggga aatcatcgtc ctttccttgg ctgctcgcct gtgttgccac
     6241 ctggattctg cgcgggacgt ccttctgcta cgtcccttcg gccctcaatc cagcggacct
     6301 tccttcccgc ggcctgctgc cggctctgcg gcctcttccg cgtcttcgcc ttcgccctca
     6361 gacgagtcgg atctcccttt gggccgcctc cccgcctggt acctttaaga ccaatgactt
     6421 acaaggcagc tgtagatctt agccactttt taaaagaaaa ggggggactg gaagggctaa
     6481 ttcactccca acgaagacaa gatcacctgc aggacaggcg cgccctgctt tttgcttgta
     6541 ctgggtctct ctggttagac cagatctgag cctgggagct ctctggctaa ctagggaacc
     6601 cactgcttaa gcctcaataa agcttgcctt gagtgcttca agtagtgtgt gcccgtctgt
     6661 tgtgtgactc tggtaactag agatccctca gaccctttta gtcagtgtgg aaaatctcta
     6721 gcacccgggc gattaaggaa agggctagat cattcttgaa gacgaaaggg cctcgtgata
     6781 cgcctatttt tataggttaa tgtcatgata ataatggttt cttagacgtc aggtggcact
     6841 tttcggggaa atgtgcgcgg aacccctatt tgtttatttt tctaaataca ttcaaatatg
     6901 tatccgctca tgagacaata accctgataa atgcttcaat aatattgaaa aaggaagagt
     6961 atgagtattc aacatttccg tgtcgccctt attccctttt ttgcggcatt ttgccttcct
     7021 gtttttgctc acccagaaac gctggtgaaa gtaaaagatg ctgaagatca gttgggtgca
     7081 cgagtgggtt acatcgaact ggatctcaac agcggtaaga tccttgagag ttttcgcccc
     7141 gaagaacgtt ttccaatgat gagcactttt aaagttctgc tatgtggcgc ggtattatcc
     7201 cgtgttgacg ccgggcaaga gcaactcggt cgccgcatac actattctca gaatgacttg
     7261 gttgagtact caccagtcac agaaaagcat cttacggatg gcatgacagt aagagaatta
     7321 tgcagtgctg ccataaccat gagtgataac actgcggcca acttacttct gacaacgatc
     7381 ggaggaccga aggagctaac cgcttttttg cacaacatgg gggatcatgt aactcgcctt
     7441 gatcgttggg aaccggagct gaatgaagcc ataccaaacg acgagcgtga caccacgatg
     7501 cctgtagcaa tggcaacaac gttgcgcaaa ctattaactg gcgaactact tactctagct
     7561 tcccggcaac aattaataga ctggatggag gcggataaag ttgcaggacc acttctgcgc
     7621 tcggcccttc cggctggctg gtttattgct gataaatctg gagccggtga gcgtgggtct
     7681 cgcggtatca ttgcagcact ggggccagat ggtaagccct cccgtatcgt agttatctac
     7741 acgacgggga gtcaggcaac tatggatgaa cgaaatagac agatcgctga gataggtgcc
     7801 tcactgatta agcattggta actgtcagac caagtttact catatatact ttagattgat
     7861 ttaaaacttc atttttaatt taaaaggatc taggtgaaga tcctttttga taatctcatg
     7921 accaaaatcc cttaacgtga gttttcgttc cactgagcgt cagaccccgt agaaaagatc
     7981 aaaggatctt cttgagatcc tttttttctg cgcgtaatct gctgcttgca aacaaaaaaa
     8041 ccaccgctac cagcggtggt ttgtttgccg gatcaagagc taccaactct ttttccgaag
     8101 gtaactggct tcagcagagc gcagatacca aatactgttc ttctagtgta gccgtagtta
     8161 ggccaccact tcaagaactc tgtagcaccg cctacatacc tcgctctgct aatcctgtta
     8221 ccagtggctg ctgccagtgg cgataagtcg tgtcttaccg ggttggactc aagacgatag
     8281 ttaccggata aggcgcagcg gtcgggctga acggggggtt cgtgcacaca gcccagcttg
     8341 gagcgaacga cctacaccga actgagatac ctacagcgtg agctatgaga aagcgccacg
     8401 cttcccgaag ggagaaaggc ggacaggtat ccggtaagcg gcagggtcgg aacaggagag
     8461 cgcacgaggg agcttccagg gggaaacgcc tggtatcttt atagtcctgt cgggtttcgc
     8521 cacctctgac ttgagcgtcg atttttgtga tgctcgtcag gggggcggag cctatggaaa
     8581 aacgccagca acgcggcctt tttacggttc ctggcctttt gctggccttt tgctcacatg
     8641 ttctttcctg cgttatcccc tgattctgtg gataaccgta ttaccgcctt tgagtgagct
     8701 gataccgctc gccgcagccg aacgaccgag cgcagcgagt cagtgagcga ggaagcggaa
     8761 gagcgcccaa tacgcaaacc gcctctcccc gcgcgttggc cgattcatta atgcagcaag
     8821 ctcatggctg actaattttt tttatttatg cagaggccga ggccgcctcg gcctctgagc
     8881 tattccagaa gtagtgagga ggcttttttg gaggcctagg cttttgcaaa aagctccccg
     8941 tggcacgaca ggtttcccga ctggaaagcg ggcagtgagc gcaacgcaat taatgtgagt
     9001 tagctcactc attaggcacc ccaggcttta cactttatgc ttccggctcg tatgttgtgt
     9061 ggaattgtga gcggataaca atttcacaca ggaaacagct atgacatgat tacgaatttc
     9121 acaaataaag catttttttc actgcattct agttgtggtt tgtccaaact catcaatgta
     9181 tcttatcatg tctggatcaa ctggataact caagctaacc aaaatcatcc caaacttccc
     9241 accccatacc ctattaccac tgccaattac ctgtggtttc atttactcta aacctgtgat
     9301 tcctctgaat tattttcatt ttaaagaaat tgtatttgtt aaatatgtac tacaaactta
     9361 gtagttggaa gggctaattc actcccaaag aagacaagat atccttgatc tgtggatcta
     9421 ccacacacaa ggctacttcc ctgattagca gaactacaca ccagggccag gggtcagata
     9481 tccactgacc tttggatggt gctacaagct agtaccagtt gagccagata aggtagaaga
     9541 ggccaataaa ggagagaaca ccagcttgtt acaccctgtg agcctgcatg ggatggatga
     9601 cccggagaga gaagtgttag agtggaggtt tgacagccgc ctagcatttc atcacgtggc
     9661 ccgagagctg catccggagt acttcaagaa ctgctgatat cgagcttgct acaagggact
     9721 ttccgctggg gactttccag ggaggcgtgg cctgggcggg actggg
//
